>Addgene plasmid #193023 | AAV-PGK-eGFP | addgene full sequence | sequence record 379942 | Addgene NGS Result
TCACATGTCCTGCAGGCAGCTGCGCGCTCGCTCGCTCACTGAGGCCGCCCGGGCGTCGGGCGACCTTTGG
TCGCCCGGCCTCAGTGAGCGAGCGAGCGCGCAGAGAGGGAGTGGCCAACTCCATCACTAGGGGTTCCTGC
GGCCGCACGCGCGATCACGAGACTAGCCTCGACGATGGTCGAGTACCGGGTAGGGGAGGCGCTTTTCCCA
AGGCAGTCTGGAGCATGCGCTTTAGCAGCCCCGCTGGGCACTTGGCGCTACACAAGTGGCCTCTGGCCTC
GCACACATTCCACATCCACCGGTAGGCGCCAACCGGCTCCGTTCTTTGGTGGCCCCTTCGCGCCACCTTC
TACTCCTCCCCTAGTCAGGAAGTTCCCCCCCGCCCCGCAGCTCGCGTCGTGCAGGACGTGACAAATGGAA
GTAGCACGTCTCACTAGTCTCGTGCAGATGGACAGCACCGCTGAGCAATGGAAGCGGGTAGGCCTTTGGG
GCAGCGGCCAATAGCAGCTTTGCTCCTTCGCTTTCTGGGCTCAGAGGCTGGGAAGGGGTGGGTCCGGGGG
CGGGCTCAGGGGCGGGCTCAGGGGCGGGGCGGGCGCCCGAAGGTCCTCCGGAGGCCCGGCATTCTGCACG
CTTCAAAAGCGCACGTCTGCCGCGCTGTTCTCCTCTTCCTCATCTCCGGGCCTTTCGACCTCTAGCGGGA
TCGGATTCGAATCCCGGCCGGGAACGGTGCATTGGAACGCGGATTCCCCGTGCCAAGAGTGACGTAAGTA
CCGCCTATAGAGTCTATAGGCCCACGGGATTCGAACATCGATTGAATTCCGCGGGCCCGGGATCCACCGG
TCGCCACCATGGTGAGCAAGGGCGAGGAGCTGTTCACCGGGGTGGTGCCCATCCTGGTCGAGCTGGACGG
CGACGTAAACGGCCACAAGTTCAGCGTGTCCGGCGAGGGCGAGGGCGATGCCACCTACGGCAAGCTGACC
CTGAAGTTCATCTGCACCACCGGCAAGCTGCCCGTGCCCTGGCCCACCCTCGTGACCACCCTGACCTACG
GCGTGCAGTGCTTCAGCCGCTACCCCGACCACATGAAGCAGCACGACTTCTTCAAGTCCGCCATGCCCGA
AGGCTACGTCCAGGAGCGCACCATCTTCTTCAAGGACGACGGCAACTACAAGACCCGCGCCGAGGTGAAG
TTCGAGGGCGACACCCTGGTGAACCGCATCGAGCTGAAGGGCATCGACTTCAAGGAGGACGGCAACATCC
TGGGGCACAAGCTGGAGTACAACTACAACAGCCACAACGTCTATATCATGGCCGACAAGCAGAAGAACGG
CATCAAGGTGAACTTCAAGATCCGCCACAACATCGAGGACGGCAGCGTGCAGCTCGCCGACCACTACCAG
CAGAACACCCCCATCGGCGACGGCCCCGTGCTGCTGCCCGACAACCACTACCTGAGCACCCAGTCCGCCC
TGAGCAAAGACCCCAACGAGAAGCGCGATCACATGGTCCTGCTGGAGTTCGTGACCGCCGCCGGGATCAC
TCTCGGCATGGACGAGCTGTACAAGTAAAGCGGCCGCTCTAGAGGATCCAAGCTTGCCTCGAGCAGCGCT
GCTCGAGAGATCTACGGGTGGCATCCCTGTGACCCCTCCCCAGTGCCTCTCCTGGCCCTGGAAGTTGCCA
CTCCAGTGCCCACCAGCCTTGTCCTAATAAAATTAAGTTGCATCATTTTGTCTGACTAGGTGTCCTTCTA
TAATATTATGGGGTGGAGGGGGGTGGTATGGAGCAAGGGGCAAGTTGGGAAGACAACCTGTAGGGCCTGC
GGGGTCTATTGGGAACCAAGCTGGAGTGCAGTGGCACAATCTTGGCTCACTGCAATCTCCGCCTCCTGGG
TTCAAGCGATTCTCCTGCCTCAGCCTCCCGAGTTGTTGGGATTCCAGGCATGCATGACCAGGCTCAGCTA
ATTTTTGTTTTTTTGGTAGAGACGGGGTTTCACCATATTGGCCAGGCTGGTCTCCAACTCCTAATCTCAG
GTGATCTACCCACCTTGGCCTCCCAAATTGCTGGGATTACAGGCGTGAACCACTGCTCCCTTCCCTGTCC
TTCTGATTTTGTAGGTAACCACGTGCGGACCGAGCGGCCGCAGGAACCCCTAGTGATGGAGTTGGCCACT
CCCTCTCTGCGCGCTCGCTCGCTCACTGAGGCCGGGCGACCAAAGGTCGCCCGACGCCCGGGCTTTGCCC
GGGCGGCCTCAGTGAGCGAGCGAGCGCGCAGCTGCCTGCAGGGGCGCCTGATGCGGTATTTTCTCCTTAC
GCATCTGTGCGGTATTTCACACCGCATA
[95 nt withheld, positions 2339-2433]
T
[46 nt withheld, positions 2435-2480]
C
[141 nt withheld, positions 2482-2622]
CCTTTGACGTTGGAGTCCACGTTCTTT
[37 nt withheld, positions 2650-2686]
ACTCTATCTCGGGCTATTCTTTTGATTTATAAGGGATTTTGCCGATTTCGGTCTATTGGTTAAAAAATGA
GCTGATTTAACAAAAATTTAACGCGAATTTTAACAAAATATTAACGTTTACAATTTTATGGTGCACTCTC
AGTACAATCTGCTCTGATGCCGCATAGTTAAGCCAGCCCCGACACCCGCCAACACCCGCTGACGCGCCCT
GACGGGCTTGTCTGCTCCCGGCATCCGCTTACAGACAAGCTGTGACCGTCTCCGGGAGCTGCATGTGTCA
GAGGTTTTCACCGTCATCACCGAAACGCGCGAGACGAAAGGGCCTCGTGATACGCCTATTTTTATAGGTT
AATGTCATGATAATAATGGTTTCTTAGACGTCAGGTGGCACTTTTCGGGGAAATGTGCGCGGAACCCCTA
TTTGTTTATTTTTCTAAATACATTCAAATATGTATCCGCTCATGAGACAATAACCCTGATAAATGCTTCA
ATAATATTGAAAAAGGAAGAGTATGAGTATTCAACATTTCCGTGTCGCCCTTATTCCCTTTTTTGCGGCA
TTTTGCCTTCCTGTTTTTGCTCACCCAGAAACGCTGGTGAAAGTAAAAGATGCTGAAGATCAGTTGGGTG
CACGAGTGGGTTACATCGAACTGGATCTCAACAGCGGTAAGATCCTTGAGAGTTTTCGCCCCGAAGAACG
TTTTCCAATGATGAGCACTTTTAAAGTTCTGCTATGTGGCGCGGTATTATCCCGTATTGACGCCGGGCAA
GAGCAACTCGGTCGCCGCATACACTATTCTCAGAATGACTTGGTTGAGTACTCACCAGTCACAGAAAAGC
ATCTTACGGATGGCATGACAGTAAGAGAATTATGCAGTGCTGCCATAACCATGAGTGATAACACTGCGGC
CAACTTACTTCTGACAACGATCGGAGGACCGAAGGAGCTAACCGCTTTTTTGCACAACATGGGGGATCAT
GTAACTCGCCTTGATCGTTGGGAACCGGAGCTGAATGAAGCCATACCAAACGACGAGCGTGACACCACGA
TGCCTGTAGCAATGGCAACAACGTTGCGCAAACTATTAACTGGCGAACTACTTACTCTAGCTTCCCGGCA
ACAATTAATAGACTGGATGGAGGCGGATAAAGTTGCAGGACCACTTCTGCGCTCGGCCCTTCCGGCTGGC
TGGTTTATTGCTGATAAATCTGGAGCCGGTGAGCGTGGGTCTCGCGGTATCATTGCAGCACTGGGGCCAG
ATGGTAAGCCCTCCCGTATCGTAGTTATCTACACGACGGGGAGTCAGGCAACTATGGATGAACGAAATAG
ACAGATCGCTGAGATAGGTGCCTCACTGATTAAGCATTGGTAACTGTCAGACCAAGTTTACTCATATATA
CTTTAGATTGATTTAAAACTTCATTTTTAATTTAAAAGGATCTAGGTGAAGATCCTTTTTGATAATCTCA
TGACCAAAATCCCTTAACGTGAGTTTTCGTTCCACTGAGCGTCAGACCCCGTAGAAAAGATCAAAGGATC
TTCTTGAGATCCTTTTTTTCTGCGCGTAATCTGCTGCTTGCAAACAAAAAAACCACCGCTACCAGCGGTG
GTTTGTTTGCCGGATCAAGAGCTACCAACTCTTTTTCCGAAGGTAACTGGCTTCAGCAGAGCGCAGATAC
CAAATACTGTTCTTCTAGTGTAGCCGTAGTTAGGCCACCACTTCAAGAACTCTGTAGCACCGCCTACATA
CCTCGCTCTGCTAATCCTGTTACCAGTGGCTGCTGCCAGTGGCGATAAGTCGTGTCTTACCGGGTTGGAC
TCAAGACGATAGTTACCGGATAAGGCGCAGCGGTCGGGCTGAACGGGGGGTTCGTGCACACAGCCCAGCT
TGGAGCGAACGACCTACACCGAACTGAGATACCTACAGCGTGAGCTATGAGAAAGCGCCACGCTTCCCGA
AGGGAGAAAGGCGGACAGGTATCCGGTAAGCGGCAGGGTCGGAACAGGAGAGCGCACGAGGGAGCTTCCA
GGGGGAAACGCCTGGTATCTTTATAGTCCTGTCGGGTTTCGCCACCTCTGACTTGAGCGTCGATTTTTGT
GATGCTCGTCAGGGGGGCGGAGCCTATGGAAAAACGCCAGCAACGCGGCCTTTTTACGGTTCCTGGCCTT
TTGCTGGCCTTTTGC
Features (pLannotate 1.2.2; 15 found; start..end, strand, type, name):
     20..47      +  repeat_region  AAV2 ITR (fragment): inverted terminal repeat of adeno-associated virus serotype 2 inverted
     76..103     +  repeat_region  AAV2 ITR (fragment): inverted terminal repeat of adeno-associated virus serotype 2 inverted
    188..687     +  promoter       PGK promoter: mouse phosphoglycerate kinase 1 promoter
    764..791     +  intron         CMV intron (fragment): modified intron A from human cytomegalovirus (CMV)
    819..841     +  misc_feature   MCS (fragment): multiple cloning site
    849..1568    +  CDS            EGFP: the original enhanced GFP (Yang et al., 1996) mammalian codon-optimized
   1626..2102    +  polyA_signal   hGH poly(A) signal: human growth hormone polyadenylation signal
   2142..2282    +  repeat_region  AAV2 ITR: inverted terminal repeat of adeno-associated virus serotype 2 inverted
   2287..2338    -  misc_feature   bom (fragment): basis of mobility region from pBR322
   2357..2812    +  rep_origin     f1 ori (sequence partly withheld): f1 bacteriophage origin of replication; arrow indicates direction of (+) strand synthesis
   2813..2862    -  misc_feature   bom (fragment): basis of mobility region from pBR322
   2964..2999    -  CDS            rop (fragment): Rop protein, which maintains plasmids at low copy number; rop
   3094..3198    +  promoter       AmpR promoter: bla
   3199..4059    +  CDS            AmpR: β-lactamase; bla; confers resistance to ampicillin, carbenicillin, and related antibiotics
   4230..4818    +  rep_origin     ori: high-copy-number ColE1/pMB1/pBR322/pUC origin of replication
