[The description below was written by a language model from this plasmid's Addgene catalogue record and pLannotate feature annotations shown in this document.]
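Description:
AAV-PGK-eGFP is a 4,871 bp adeno-associated virus transfer (vector genome) plasmid for mammalian expression of enhanced green fluorescent protein. It is maintained in bacteria through a high-copy ColE1/pUC-type origin and selected with ampicillin via the β-lactamase gene and its native promoter. An f1 phage origin is also present in the backbone, along with short remnants of pBR322 bom and rop sequences that appear to be cloning vestiges rather than functional elements. The record lists a recombination-deficient strain for propagation, which is common practice for plasmids carrying repeat-rich ITRs.

The expression cassette lies between AAV serotype 2 inverted terminal repeats, the cis elements needed for replication and packaging of the intervening DNA into AAV particles when rep, cap and helper functions are supplied in trans. The downstream ITR is annotated in full, whereas the upstream one is detected only as two short fragments. This may reflect the difficulty of sequencing or annotating these hairpin structures, but the record does not settle the point. Within the ITRs, the 500 bp mouse phosphoglycerate kinase 1 (PGK) promoter, a compact constitutive promoter, drives the 720 bp mammalian codon-optimised EGFP coding sequence, followed by the human growth hormone polyadenylation signal. The plasmid was derived from a parental AAV-mPGK-eGFP construct by deleting the beta-globin intron upstream of EGFP; only short intron-like and multiple cloning site fragments remain between promoter and reporter.

The associated study compared five promoters for AAV-mediated transgene expression in retinal ganglion cells, so this construct serves as the PGK-driven fluorescent reporter for assessing transduction and promoter strength.
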