Addgene plasmid #193023: AAV-PGK-eGFP
Purpose: AAV vector plasmid expressing enhanced green fluorescent protein (eGFP) under the mouse phosphoglycerate kinase (PGK) promoter
Depositing lab: Bart Nieuwenhuis. Depositing organization: University of Cambridge. Publication: Improving adeno-associated viral (AAV) vector-mediated transgene expression in retinal ganglion cells: comparison of five promoters. Nieuwenhuis B, Laperrousaz E, Tribble JR, Verhaagen J, Fawcett JW, Martin KR, Williams PA, Osborne A. Gene Ther. 2023 Jan 13. doi: 10.1038/s41434-022-00380-z. PubMed 36635457.
Backbone
  Vector backbone: AAV-mPGK-eGFP (beta-globin intron)
  Backbone manufacturer: Bart Nieuwenhuis
  Total vector size (bp): 4871
  Modifications to backbone: AAV-PGK-eGFP was made by removing the beta-globin intron upstream of the eGFP sequence in the vector backbone
  Vector type: Mammalian Expression, AAV
Growth in bacteria
  Bacterial resistance: Ampicillin, 100 μg/mL
  Growth temperature: 37°C
  Growth strain: NEB Stable
  Copy number: High Copy
Gene/Insert
  Gene/Insert name: eGFP
  Insert size (bp): 720
  Promoter: PGK
  Cloning method: Unknown
  Sequencing primers: 5′ Not applicable; 3′ Not applicable
Terms and licenses: Academic/Nonprofit Terms; Industry Terms: Not Available to Industry
How to cite: AAV-PGK-eGFP was a gift from Bart Nieuwenhuis (Addgene plasmid # 193023 ; http://n2t.net/addgene:193023 ; RRID:Addgene_193023)
